Addgene plasmid #201369: H_NLS 34kDa
Purpose: Nucleocytoplasmic transport probe
Depositing lab: Pere Roca-Cusachs. Depositing organization: Institut de Bioenginyeria de Catalunya (IBEC). Publication: Mechanical force application to the nucleus regulates nucleocytoplasmic transport. Andreu I, Granero-Moya I, Chahare NR, Clein K, Molina-Jordan M, Beedle AEM, Elosegui-Artola A, Abenza JF, Rossetti L, Trepat X, Raveh B, Roca-Cusachs P. Nat Cell Biol. 2022 Jun;24(6):896-905. doi: 10.1038/s41556-022-00927-7. Epub 2022 Jun 9. PubMed 35681009.
Backbone
  Vector backbone: pEGFP-C3
  Vector type: Mammalian Expression
Growth in bacteria
  Bacterial resistance: Kanamycin, 50 μg/mL
  Growth temperature: 37°C
  Growth strain: DH5alpha
  Copy number: High Copy
Gene/Insert
  Gene/Insert name: (NLS)SV40-EGFP-1PrA
  Species: Synthetic
  Cloning method: Ligation Independent Cloning
Terms and licenses: Academic/Nonprofit Terms; Industry Terms: Not Available to Industry
Depositor comments: Internal lab code: IG070/P530
How to cite: H_NLS 34kDa was a gift from Pere Roca-Cusachs (Addgene plasmid # 201369 ; http://n2t.net/addgene:201369 ; RRID:Addgene_201369)
