[The description below was written by a language model from this plasmid's Addgene catalogue record and pLannotate feature annotations shown in this document.]
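Description:
H_NLS 34kDa is a mammalian expression plasmid built on the pEGFP-C3 backbone and used as a probe of nucleocytoplasmic transport. It is maintained in E. coli as a high-copy plasmid through a ColE1/pUC-type origin and selected with kanamycin. The NeoR/KanR gene (Tn5 aminoglycoside phosphotransferase) sits behind both a bacterial bla promoter and the SV40 enhancer/early promoter and is followed by the HSV TK polyadenylation signal, so the same marker can also support G418 selection in mammalian cells. An f1 origin is present as well, a standard backbone element that permits single-stranded DNA production.

The payload is a synthetic fusion recorded as (NLS)SV40-EGFP-1PrA, driven by the human CMV immediate-early enhancer and promoter. The annotation identifies the EGFP coding sequence followed directly by a fragment of Staphylococcus aureus protein A (spa), consistent with a single protein A domain ("1PrA") appended to the fluorescent protein. The SV40 nuclear localisation signal named in the insert is not annotated as a separate feature; the unannotated stretch between the promoter and EGFP is where it could lie, but the table does not confirm this. Downstream of the protein A fragment are short matches to a His tag, a T7 gene 10-derived sequence and a T7 terminator, which look like carry-over from a bacterial expression vector, though the record does not say whether any of them are translated. Only a fragment of the SV40 poly(A) signal is detected after the cassette.

The name suggests a fluorescent cargo of about 34 kDa. Its NLS directs active nuclear import, and EGFP lets its distribution between nucleus and cytoplasm be imaged in live cells. The associated work examined how mechanical force applied to the nucleus regulates this transport.
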