Features (pLannotate 1.2.2; 17 found; start..end, strand, type, name):
     16..319     +  enhancer       CMV enhancer: human cytomegalovirus immediate early enhancer
    320..523     +  promoter       CMV promoter: human cytomegalovirus (CMV) immediate early promoter
    610..1323    +  CDS            EGFP: EGFP is a basic (constitutively fluorescent) green fluorescent protein published in 1996, derived from Aequorea victoria. It is reported to be a rapidly-maturing weak dimer with moderate acid sensitivity.
   1333..1500    +  CDS            spa (fragment): SPA_STAAM - Experimental evidence at protein level: Swiss-Prot protein existence level 1. Plays a role in the inhibition of the host innate and adaptive immune responses. Possesses five immunoglobulin-binding domains that capture both the fragment crystallizable region (Fc region) and the Fab region (part of Ig that identifies antigen) of immunoglobulins (By similarity). In turn, Staphylococcus aureus is protected from phagocytic killing via inhibition of Ig Fc region. In addition, the host elicited B-cell response is prevented due to a decrease of antibody-secreting cell proliferation that en
   1557..1574    +  CDS            9xHis (fragment): 9xHis affinity tag
   1584..1633    +  CDS            SET1 (fragment): solubility-enhancement tag derived from T7 phage gene 10B
   1641..1688    +  terminator     T7 terminator: transcription terminator for bacteriophage T7 RNA polymerase
   1713..1744    +  polyA_signal   SV40 poly(A) signal (fragment): SV40 polyadenylation signal
   1778..2206    -  rep_origin     f1 ori (sequence partly withheld): f1 bacteriophage origin of replication; arrow indicates direction of (+) strand synthesis
   2233..2337    +  promoter       AmpR promoter: bla
   2339..2696    +  promoter       SV40 promoter: SV40 enhancer and early promoter
   2731..3525    +  CDS            NeoR/KanR: aminoglycoside phosphotransferase from Tn5; aph(3')-II (or nptII); confers resistance to neomycin, kanamycin, and G418 (Geneticin®)
   3546..3698    +  CDS            ble (fragment): BLE_KLEPN - Experimental evidence at protein level: Swiss-Prot protein existence level 1. Binding protein with a strong affinity to the bleomycin family of antibiotics. Binds to CL990; an antimitotic-antibiotic compound. From Klebsiella pneumoniae.
   3757..3804    +  polyA_signal   HSV TK poly(A) signal: herpes simplex virus thymidine kinase polyadenylation signal (Cole and Stacy, 1985)
   3895..3911    -  polyA_signal   bGH poly(A) signal (fragment): bovine growth hormone polyadenylation signal
   4133..4721    +  rep_origin     ori: high-copy-number ColE1/pMB1/pBR322/pUC origin of replication
   4836..4880    +  enhancer       CMV enhancer (fragment): human cytomegalovirus immediate early enhancer
>Addgene plasmid #201369 | H_NLS 34kDa | addgene full sequence | sequence record 400070 | Addgene NGS Result
ATATATGGAGTTCCGCGTTACATAACTTACGGTAAATGGCCCGCCTGGCTGACCGCCCAACGACCCCCGC
CCATTGACGTCAATAATGACGTATGTTCCCATAGTAACGCCAATAGGGACTTTCCATTGACGTCAATGGG
TGGAGTATTTACGGTAAACTGCCCACTTGGCAGTACATCAAGTGTATCATATGCCAAGTACGCCCCCTAT
TGACGTCAATGACGGTAAATGGCCCGCCTGGCATTATGCCCAGTACATGACCTTATGGGACTTTCCTACT
TGGCAGTACATCTACGTATTAGTCATCGCTATTACCATGGTGATGCGGTTTTGGCAGTACATCAATGGGC
GTGGATAGCGGTTTGACTCACGGGGATTTCCAAGTCTCCACCCCATTGACGTCAATGGGAGTTTGTTTTG
GCACCAAAATCAACGGGACTTTCCAAAATGTCGTAACAACTCCGCCCCATTGACGCAAATGGGCGGTAGG
CGTGTACGGTGGGAGGTCTATATAAGCAGAGCTGGTTTAGTGAACCGTCAGATCCGCTAGCGCTACCGGT
CGCCACCATGGGCCCAAAAAAGAAAAGAAAAGTTGGAGGCGGGGGCAGCGTGAGCAAGGGCGAGGAGCTG
TTCACCGGGGTGGTGCCCATCCTGGTCGAGCTGGACGGCGACGTAAACGGCCACAAGTTCAGCGTGTCCG
GCGAGGGCGAGGGCGATGCCACCTACGGCAAGCTGACCCTGAAGTTCATCTGCACCACCGGCAAGCTGCC
CGTGCCCTGGCCCACCCTCGTGACCACCCTGACCTACGGCGTGCAGTGCTTCAGCCGCTACCCCGACCAC
ATGAAGCAGCACGACTTCTTCAAGTCCGCCATGCCCGAAGGCTACGTCCAGGAGCGCACCATCTTCTTCA
AGGACGACGGCAACTACAAGACCCGCGCCGAGGTGAAGTTCGAGGGCGACACCCTGGTGAACCGCATCGA
GCTGAAGGGCATCGACTTCAAGGAGGACGGCAACATCCTGGGGCACAAGCTGGAGTACAACTACAACAGC
CACAACGTCTATATCATGGCCGACAAGCAGAAGAACGGCATCAAGGTGAACTTCAAGATCCGCCACAACA
TCGAGGACGGCAGCGTGCAGCTCGCCGACCACTACCAGCAGAACACCCCCATCGGCGACGGCCCCGTGCT
GCTGCCCGACAACCACTACCTGAGCACCCAGTCCGCCCTGAGCAAAGACCCCAACGAGAAGCGCGATCAC
ATGGTCCTGCTGGAGTTCGTGACCGCCGCCGGGATCACTCTCGGCATGGACGAGCTGTACAAGAAGCTTG
CTCAACAAAATGCTTTTTATCAAGTCTTAAATATGCCTAACTTAAATGCTGATCAACGCAATGGTTTTAT
CCAAAGCCTTAAAGATGATCCAAGCCAAAGTGCTAACGTTTTAGGTGAAGCTCAAAAACTTAATGACTCT
CAAGCTCCAAAAGCTGATGCGCAACAAAATAACTAAGTCGACCCGGGTATCCGTATGATGTGCCTGACTA
CGCATGATATCTCGAGCACCACCACCACCACCACTGAGATCCGGCTGCTAACAAAGCCCGAAAGGAAGCT
GAGTTGGCTGCTGCCACCGCTGAGCAATAACTAGCATAACCCCTTGGGGCCTCTAAACGGGTCTTGAGGG
GTTTTTTGCTGAAAGGAGGAACTATATCCGGATGTGGTTTGTCCAAACTCATCAATGTATCTTAACGCGT
AAATTGTAAGCGTTAATATTTTGTTAAAATTCGCGTTAAATTTTTGTTAAATCAGCTCATTTTTTAACCA
ATAGGCCGAAATCGGCAAAATCCCTTATAAATCAAAAGAATAGACCGAGATAGGGT
[37 nt withheld, positions 1877-1913]
AAAGAACGTGGACTCCAACGTCAAAGG
[49 nt withheld, positions 1941-1989]
T
[91 nt withheld, positions 1991-2081]
G
[124 nt withheld, positions 2083-2206]
CAGGTGGCACTTTTCGGGGAAATGTGCGCGGAACCCCTATTTGTTTATTTTTCTAAATACATTCAAATAT
GTATCCGCTCATGAGACAATAACCCTGATAAATGCTTCAATAATATTGAAAAAGGAAGAGTCCTGAGGCG
GAAAGAACCAGCTGTGGAATGTGTGTCAGTTAGGGTGTGGAAAGTCCCCAGGCTCCCCAGCAGGCAGAAG
TATGCAAAGCATGCATCTCAATTAGTCAGCAACCAGGTGTGGAAAGTCCCCAGGCTCCCCAGCAGGCAGA
AGTATGCAAAGCATGCATCTCAATTAGTCAGCAACCATAGTCCCGCCCCTAACTCCGCCCATCCCGCCCC
TAACTCCGCCCAGTTCCGCCCATTCTCCGCCCCATGGCTGACTAATTTTTTTTATTTATGCAGAGGCCGA
GGCCGCCTCGGCCTCTGAGCTATTCCAGAAGTAGTGAGGAGGCTTTTTTGGAGGCCTAGGCTTTTGCAAA
GATCGATCAAGAGACAGGATGAGGATCGTTTCGCATGATTGAACAAGATGGATTGCACGCAGGTTCTCCG
GCCGCTTGGGTGGAGAGGCTATTCGGCTATGACTGGGCACAACAGACAATCGGCTGCTCTGATGCCGCCG
TGTTCCGGCTGTCAGCGCAGGGGCGCCCGGTTCTTTTTGTCAAGACCGACCTGTCCGGTGCCCTGAATGA
ACTGCAAGACGAGGCAGCGCGGCTATCGTGGCTGGCCACGACGGGCGTTCCTTGCGCAGCTGTGCTCGAC
GTTGTCACTGAAGCGGGAAGGGACTGGCTGCTATTGGGCGAAGTGCCGGGGCAGGATCTCCTGTCATCTC
ACCTTGCTCCTGCCGAGAAAGTATCCATCATGGCTGATGCAATGCGGCGGCTGCATACGCTTGATCCGGC
TACCTGCCCATTCGACCACCAAGCGAAACATCGCATCGAGCGAGCACGTACTCGGATGGAAGCCGGTCTT
GTCGATCAGGATGATCTGGACGAAGAGCATCAGGGGCTCGCGCCAGCCGAACTGTTCGCCAGGCTCAAGG
CGAGCATGCCCGACGGCGAGGATCTCGTCGTGACCCATGGCGATGCCTGCTTGCCGAATATCATGGTGGA
AAATGGCCGCTTTTCTGGATTCATCGACTGTGGCCGGCTGGGTGTGGCGGACCGCTATCAGGACATAGCG
TTGGCTACCCGTGATATTGCTGAAGAGCTTGGCGGCGAATGGGCTGACCGCTTCCTCGTGCTTTACGGTA
TCGCCGCTCCCGATTCGCAGCGCATCGCCTTCTATCGCCTTCTTGACGAGTTCTTCTGAGCGGGACTCTG
GGGTTCGAAATGACCGACCAAGCGACGCCCAACCTGCCATCACGAGATTTCGATTCCACCGCCGCCTTCT
ATGAAAGGTTGGGCTTCGGAATCGTTTTCCGGGACGCCGGCTGGATGATCCTCCAGCGCGGGGATCTCAT
GCTGGAGTTCTTCGCCCACCCTAGGGGGAGGCTAACTGAAACACGGAAGGAGACAATACCGGAAGGAACC
CGCGCTATGACGGCAATAAAAAGACAGAATAAAACGCACGGTGTTGGGTCGTTTGTTCATAAACGCGGGG
TTCGGTCCCAGGGCTGGCACTCTGTCGATACCCCACCGAGACCCCATTGGGGCCAATACGCCCGCGTTTC
TTCCTTTTCCCCACCCCACCCCCCAAGTTCGGGTGAAGGCCCAGGGCTCGCAGCCAACGTCGGGGCGGCA
GGCCCTGCCATAGCCTCAGGTTACTCATATATACTTTAGATTGATTTAAAACTTCATTTTTAATTTAAAA
GGATCTAGGTGAAGATCCTTTTTGATAATCTCATGACCAAAATCCCTTAACGTGAGTTTTCGTTCCACTG
AGCGTCAGACCCCGTAGAAAAGATCAAAGGATCTTCTTGAGATCCTTTTTTTCTGCGCGTAATCTGCTGC
TTGCAAACAAAAAAACCACCGCTACCAGCGGTGGTTTGTTTGCCGGATCAAGAGCTACCAACTCTTTTTC
CGAAGGTAACTGGCTTCAGCAGAGCGCAGATACCAAATACTGTTCTTCTAGTGTAGCCGTAGTTAGGCCA
CCACTTCAAGAACTCTGTAGCACCGCCTACATACCTCGCTCTGCTAATCCTGTTACCAGTGGCTGCTGCC
AGTGGCGATAAGTCGTGTCTTACCGGGTTGGACTCAAGACGATAGTTACCGGATAAGGCGCAGCGGTCGG
GCTGAACGGGGGGTTCGTGCACACAGCCCAGCTTGGAGCGAACGACCTACACCGAACTGAGATACCTACA
GCGTGAGCTATGAGAAAGCGCCACGCTTCCCGAAGGGAGAAAGGCGGACAGGTATCCGGTAAGCGGCAGG
GTCGGAACAGGAGAGCGCACGAGGGAGCTTCCAGGGGGAAACGCCTGGTATCTTTATAGTCCTGTCGGGT
TTCGCCACCTCTGACTTGAGCGTCGATTTTTGTGATGCTCGTCAGGGGGGCGGAGCCTATGGAAAAACGC
CAGCAACGCGGCCTTTTTACGGTTCCTGGCCTTTTGCTGGCCTTTTGCTCACATGTTCTTTCCTGCGTTA
TCCCCTGATTCTGTGGATAACCGTATTACCGCCATGCATTAGTTATTAATAGTAATCAATTACGGGGTCA
TTAGTTCATAGCCC
